>Addgene plasmid #100003 | pACT2-Dhr1 | addgene full sequence | sequence record 191945 | Addgene NGS Result
CAACTTCTTTTCTTTTTTTTTCTTTTCTCTCTCCCCCGTTGTTGTCTCACCATATCCGCAATGACAAAAA
AATGATGGAAGACACTAAAGGAAAAAATTAACGACAAAGACAGCACCAACAGATGTCGTTGTTCCAGAGC
TGATGAGGGGTATCTCGAAGCACACGAAACTTTTTCCTTCCTTCATTCACGCACACTACTCTCTAATGAG
CAACGGTATACGGCCTTCCTTCCAGTTACTTGAATTTGAAATAAAAAAAAGTTTGCTGTCTTGCTATCAA
GTATAAATAGACCTGCAATTATTAATCTTTTGTTTCCTCGTCATTGTTCTCGTTCCCTTTCTTCCTTGTT
TCTTTTTCTGCACAATATTTCAAGCTATACCAAGCATACAATCAACTCCAAGCTTTGCAAAGATGGATAA
AGCGGAATTAATTCCCGAGCCTCCAAAAAAGAAGAGAAAGGTCGAATTGGGTACCGCCGCCAATTTTAAT
CAAAGTGGGAATATTGCTGATAGCTCATTGTCCTTCACTTTCACTAACAGTAGCAACGGTCCGAACCTCA
TAACAACTCAAACAAATTCTCAAGCGCTTTCACAACCAATTGCCTCCTCTAACGTTCATGATAACTTCAT
GAATAATGAAATCACGGCTAGTAAAATTGATGATGGTAATAATTCAAAACCACTGTCACCTGGTTGGACG
GACCAAACTGCGTATAACGCGTTTGGAATCACTACAGGGATGTTTAATACCACTACAATGGATGATGTAT
ATAACTATCTATTCGATGATGAAGATACCCCACCAAACCCAAAAAAAGAGATCTCTATGGCTTACCCATA
CGATGTTCCAGATTACGCTAGCTTGGGTGGTCATATGGCCATGGAGGCCCCAGCTTTCACAAGTTTGTAC
AAAAAAGCAGGCTACAAAATGGGTACTTACAGAAAAAGGTTTAATGAAAAAGCCAGATCCGGCCATATGG
CCAAATTAAAAGAACTGAAAAGAATTAGGAATAAGCAGTTCACTAGACAGGATGAAAACGATGAAAGAGT
AGAAAACCCAGATTCAGCTCCCGCTGAGAGTTCTACTACGGAGCCAAATGCCAATGCGGAAATTCTTGAA
CCTCTCACTGAAGAAGAAAAGAAAATGAAGAAAAGAAAACTACAGGAGTTATTTACCCCAAAGGAATCGA
AAGTTTCGAGATTGAAGAAGAAAAGACTGGATAAATTTATTGAACATCAATTAAAAAGAGAGGAAAGAAA
GACAATTATTGGTAAACTTCAAGATTATAAGATAGATACAAGTTTGTTGACAAGCTCTAAAAGGTTAGGA
GAGGGCAGGCAGACTAAAAAGGAAGAATTCAAAGAAGCACTGAGTTTAGAACGTCAAGGAAGAGGAAATG
AACAAACAAATGAAATATTATACGAAGAATATGAACCAAAAGTTTGGGATGAGTATGGTGAAGGAGGGAG
CTCTGAGGATGATGACGGCGAAGATGATTTCGAGGCTTCATTTGGTAGTATGCCGAAACCAACGGACAAT
GAGGAGAAGAAATCATCAGGTTTTATTGATCATAGACCAGCAAAATTTGGTGGATCTGGTCTTAGCTTTG
GGTTTAGCAATATAAAAGTCATAAACAAAGAAAGCAAAACTCCGAAGAAGAAATATAATTGGAGACAACG
AGTAGAAATGGAAGAATTGAAGAAGCATGGGAAAGAAGATGAAATGGATTTCGACACGACATCTGAAGAT
GATGACGAAGAGGAGGATCAGGAAGAAGAAGACAAAATGCATCCTAGTGAAAACCCACTCGAAGAAGTTG
AAAGCGCAGATAGTGAAACTGGCTCAGAAAAATTTGACCAAAATGATGTTGCTAACGAATTCAAGGATTG
GGCCAATCAAGAAATAAAAAAATTGGAAGGTAGAGATCAAGAGCTAGTTACTCCCACTTTGAACATCGAT
TATAAACCGATAATTAGAAAGGAAGATTTAGATGATGGTCTCCAAGAAGCTTATGTTCCAATAAACGAGA
ATTCCACCCGTAAAGCCTTCTATGTTGAAGTTAGCAGATCAGATGAAATTCAGAAAGCAAGAATTCAACT
ACCAGTATTTGGTGAAGAACACAAAATTATGGAGGCTATTCACCATAATGATGTAGTGATTATTTGTGGT
GAAACGGGGTCAGGTAAGACTACACAAGTCCCACAATTTTTATATGAGGCTGGGTTTGGTGCCGAAGATT
CTCCAGATTACCCAGGAATGGTGGGTATCACTCAACCAAGAAGAGTGGCCGCTGTGTCCATGGCTGAACG
TGTAGCTAATGAATTGGGGGACCATGGTCATAAAGTAGGATACCAAATTAGGTTTGACTCTACCGCAAAG
GAGGACACAAAGGTCAAGTTTATGACAGATGGTGTCTTGCTACGAGAAATGATGCACGATTTCAAGTTGA
CTAAATATTCCTCCATTATCATAGATGAAGCACATGAAAGAAACATTAACACTGATATTTTGATCGGTAT
GCTTAGCCGTTGTGTTCGGTTAAGAGCTAAACTACATAAGGAGAACCCGATCGAGCACAAGAAGCTAAAA
CTCATCATCATGTCAGCTACATTAAGGGTATCAGATTTCAGCGAAAACAAAACATTGTTCCCCATAGCGC
CCCCTGTCTTACAGGTTGATGCAAGGCAGTTTCCAGTCTCTATTCACTTTAATCGTAGAACTGCATTCAA
CTATACAGACGAGGCTTTCAGAAAGACTTGCAAAATTCACCAGAAACTTCCTCCTGGCGCTATATTGGTG
TTTTTAACCGGTCAGCAGGAAATTACACACATGGTAAAAAGGCTAAGAAAGGAATTTCCTTTTAAGAAAA
ACTCCAAGTACAACAAAGATTTAGAAACACCCGTTTCTAAAATGGGTATCAATTCAAAAACAACAGATTT
GGAGGCTGAGGATATAGACTTCAGTGTACAAGTTATCGATCAAGATAAGTTCAAGAGCGCGATAAGATAC
GAAGAAGATGAAGGTAACAGTGGAAACGGTGAAGATGAGGAAGACGAAGAGGAAGAAGGGTTTGAAGAAG
TCCTAACTGAAGGGCAAACAGCTAACGATCCTTTATATGTCCTTCCACTGTATTCTCTATTACCAACCAA
GGAACAAATGAGAGTCTTTCAAAAACCTCCTCAAGGTTCTAGGCTTTGTATTGTTGCAACAAATGTTGCA
GAAACATCGTTAACTATACCTGGAGTTAGATATGTTGTTGATTCCGGGAGGTCTAAAGAGCGTAAATATA
ATGAATCAAATGGCGTACAGAGTTTTGAAGTGGGCTGGGTAAGTAAAGCTAGTGCCAATCAAAGAAGCGG
TAGAGCAGGTCGTACTGGACCAGGCCATTGTTACCGTTTATATTCGTCTGCTGTTTTTGAACATGATTTC
GAACAGTTCTCTAAACCTGAAATCTTAAGAATGCCAGTGGAGAGCATCGTGTTACAAATGAAGAGCATGG
CCATTCATAATATCATTAATTTTCCATTTCCAACTCCTCCAGATAGAGTTGCCCTTTCCAAGGCAATACA
ATTACTGCAATATTTAGGTGCTCTTGATAATAAGGAGATGATTACTGAAGATGGTAAAAAAATGAGCCTG
TTCCCACTTTCACCCAGATTTTCCAAAATGTTACTTGTTTCTGACGAAAAAGCCTGCCTTCCTTATATTG
TAGCAATTGTTAGTGCCCTTTCGGTGGGAGATCCTTTTATCAATGAATTTGAGTTGGGAATAAACGAAAT
TTCTAGAAAACCAAATCCAGATGAAAATCTAGATGATAAGATTAGAGAGCACGATGAATCAACACCAGGT
ATGGATCCTGAACTGAAAAAGGAATTGCGCAGTAAATTCTATAAAAGCAGGAGTCAGTTTAGTAAATTAG
ACAAATTTAGTGACGTATTCCGTTTATTAAGTGTTGTAAGTGCAATGGACTACGTTCCAAAGGAACAAAA
AGAAATATTCATGAAGAAAAATTTTTTAAGAGGCAAACTAATGGAAGAAATAGTAAAATTGAGGAAGCAG
TTAATGTATATCATCAAGTCCAACACTTCAAAAGAAAATATTGCCGTAGTAATTAGGAATGAAGACTTGA
AAAGTGATATTCCAAACGTCATACAAATAAAACTTTTAAAACAAATGATTTGCGCTGGTTTTGTCGACCA
TGTTGCCGTAAGAGCAGATGTTTTATTTCCAGATGATGCTAAGATAACCAACAGAACTTCCATAATCAAC
ATTCCTTATATTCCTGTTTTGGCCACGAGAACACCAAATATCGAGGACTGCTTTGTCTATATCCATCCGA
CTTCAATTTTAAATAATTTGGGGGAAATGCCACCCAAATACATGCTCTATTATTCCTTGCACCTTGGTGG
AAATAATAAAACAAGGATGAATACTTTATGTGACATCGCAAGCACCCCCTTAGCGAACATAGCAAGAAAG
GGACTTCTTTTGACATACAGTAAACCTCTGACTGGTCAAGGCTTGAAGACCGTTAATTTATCACCTACGG
AACGGTATTGTTATGTGGTTCCTAGATTTGGATCCACAGTTGACAACGATCTCAAGATTGGTTGGGATTT
AAATCCTATAGCAGTGCATCAGAAGAAGCAAAAAGGCCAGTGGACAGTCATTAAGTTTATCACCAGAAAG
GGCTTCCAGACCATCACAGGTGAAGAGAAAGAAAAAAAAAACCCAGCTTTCTTGTACAAAGTGGTGAGTC
GAGAGATCTATGAATCGTAGATACTGAAAAACCCCGCAAGTTCACTTCAACTGTGCATCGTGCACCATCT
CAATTTCTTTCATTTATACATCGTTTTGCCTTCTTTTATGTAACTATACTCCTCTAAGTTTCAATCTTGG
CCATGTAACCTCTGATCTATAGAATTTTTTAAATGACTAGAATTAATGCCCATCTTTTTTTTGGACCTAA
ATTCTTCATGAAAATATATTACGAGGGCTTATTCAGAAGCTTTGGACTTCTTCGCCAGAGGTTTGGTCAA
GTCTCCAATCAAGGTTGTCGGCTTGTCTACCTTGCCAGAAATTTACGAAAAGATGGAAAAGGGTCAAATC
GTTGGTAGATACGTTGTTGACACTTCTAAATAAGCGAATTTCTTATGATTTATGATTTTTATTATTAAAT
AAGTTATAAAAAAAATAAGTGTATACAAATTTTAAAGTGACTCTTAGGTTTTAAAACGAAAATTCTTATT
CTTGAGTAACTCTTTCCTGTAGGTCAGGTTGCTTTCTCAGGTATAGCATGAGGTCGCTCTTATTGACCAC
ACCTCTACCGGCATGCCGGTCGAGGGACCTAATAACTTCGTATAGCATACATTATACGAAGTTATATTAA
GGGTTATTGAATATGATCGGAATTGGTCGACTACGTCGTTAAGGCCGTTTCTGACAGAGTAAAATTCTTG
AGGGAACTTTCACCATTATGGGAAATGGTTCAAGAAGGTATTGACTTAAACTCCATCAAATGGTCAGGTC
ATTGAGTGTTTTTTATTTGTTGTATTTTTTTTTTTTTAGAGAAAATCCTCCAATATATAAATTAGGAATC
ATAGTTTCATGATTTTCTGTTACACCTAACTTTTTGTGTGGTGCCCTCCTCCTTGTCAATATTAATGTTA
AAGTGCAATTCTTTTTCCTTATCACGTTGAGCCATTAGTATCAATTTGCTTACCTGTATTCCTTTACATC
CTCCTTTTTCTCCTTCTTGATAAATGTATGTAGATTGCGTATATAGTTTCGTCTACCCTATGAACATATT
CCATTTTGTAATTTCGTGTCGTTTCTATTATGAATTTCATTTATAAAGTTTATGTACAAATATCATAAAA
AAAGAGAATCTTTTTAAGCAAGGATTTTCTTAACTTCTTCGGCGACAGCATCACCGACTTCGGTGGTACT
GTTGGAACCACCTAAATCACCAGTTCTGATACCTGCATCCAAAACCTTTTTAACTGCATCTTCAATGGCC
TTACCTTCTTCAGGCAAGTTCAATGACAATTTCAACATCATTGCAGCAGACAAGATAGTGGCGATAGGGT
TGACCTTATTCTTTGGCAAATCTGGAGCAGAACCGTGGCATGGTTCGTACAAACCAAATGCGGTGTTCTT
GTCTGGCAAAGAGGCCAAGGACGCAGATGGCAACAAACCCAAGGAACCTGGGATAACGGAGGCTTCATCG
GAGATGATATCACCAAACATGTTGCTGGTGATTATAATACCATTTAGGTGGGTTGGGTTCTTAACTAGGA
TCATGGCGGCAGAATCAATCAATTGATGTTGAACCTTCAATGTAGGAAATTCGTTCTTGATGGTTTCCTC
CACAGTTTTTCTCCATAATCTTGAAGAGGCCAAAACATTAGCTTTATCCAAGGACCAAATAGGCAATGGT
GGCTCATGTTGTAGGGCCATGAAAGCGGCCATTCTTGTGATTCTTTGCACTTCTGGAACGGTGTATTGTT
CACTATCCCAAGCGACACCATCACCATCGTCTTCCTTTCTCTTACCAAAGTAAATACCTCCCACTAATTC
TCTGACAACAACGAAGTCAGTACCTTTAGCAAATTGTGGCTTGATTGGAGATAAGTCTAAAAGAGAGTCG
GATGCAAAGTTACATGGTCTTAAGTTGGCGTACAATTGAAGTTCTTTACGGATTTTTAGTAAACCTTGTT
CAGGTCTAACACTACCTGTACCCCATTTAGGACCACCCACAGCACCTAACAAAACGGCATCAGCCTTCTT
GGAGGCTTCCAGCGCCTCATCTGGAAGTGGAACACCTGTAGCATCGATAGCAGCACCACCAATTAAATGA
TTTTCGAAATCGAACTTGACATTGGAACGAACATCAGAAATAGCTTTAAGAACCTTAATGGCTTCGGCTG
TGATTTCTTGACCAACGTGGTCACCTGGCAAAACGACGATCTTCTTAGGGGCAGACATTAGAATGGTATA
TCCTTGAAATATATATATATATTGCTGAAATGTAAAAGGTAAGAAAAGTTAGAAAGTAAGACGATTGCTA
ACCACCTATTGGAAAAAACAATAGGTCCTTAAATAATATTGTCAACTTCAAGTATTGTGATGCAAGCATT
TAGTCATGAACGCTTCTCTATTCTATATGAAAAGCCGGTTCCGGCGCTCTCACCTTTCCTTTTTCTCCCA
ATTTTTCAGTTGAAAAAGGTATATGCGTCAGGCGACCTCTGAAATTAACAAAAAATTTCCAGTCATCGAA
TTTGATTCTGTGCGATAGCGCCCCTGTGTGTTCTCGTTATGTTGAGGAAAAAAATAATGGTTGCTAAGAG
ATTCGAACTCTTGCATCTTACGATACCTGAGTATTCCCACAGTTCCTTACCACTCTTTTGTTACTCTATT
GATCCAGCTCAGCAAAGGCAGTGTGATCTAAGATTCTATCTTCGCGATGTAGTAAAACTAGCTAGACCGA
GAAAGAGACTAGAAATGCAAAAGGCACTTCTACAATGGCTGCCATCATTATTATCCGATGTGACGCTGCA
GCTTCTCAATGATATTCGAATACGCTTTGAGGAGATACAGCCTAATATCCGACAAACTGTTTTACAGATT
TACGATCGTACTTGTTACCCATCATTGAATTTTGAACATCCGAACCTGGGAGTTTTCCCTGAAACAGATA
GTATATTTGAACCTGTATAATAATATATAGTCTAGCGCTTTACGGAAGACAATGTATGTATTTCGGTTCC
TGGAGAAACTATTGCATCTATTGCATAGGTAATCTTGCACGTCGCATCCCCGGTTCATTTTCTGCGTTTC
CATCTTGCACTTCAATAGCATATCTTTGTTAACGAAGCATCTGTGCTTCATTTTGTAGAACAAAAATGCA
ACGCGAGAGCGCTAATTTTTCAAACAAAGAATCTGAGCTGCATTTTTACAGAACAGAAATGCAACGCGAA
AGCGCTATTTTACCAACGAAGAATCTGTGCTTCATTTTTGTAAAACAAAAATGCAACGCGAGAGCGCTAA
TTTTTCAAACAAAGAATCTGAGCTGCATTTTTACAGAACAGAAATGCAACGCGAGAGCGCTATTTTACCA
ACAAAGAATCTATACTTCTTTTTTGTTCTACAAAAATGCATCCCGAGAGCGCTATTTTTCTAACAAAGCA
TCTTAGATTACTTTTTTTCTCCTTTGTGCGCTCTATAATGCAGTCTCTTGATAACTTTTTGCACTGTAGG
TCCGTTAAGGTTAGAAGAAGGCTACTTTGGTGTCTATTTTCTCTTCCATAAAAAAAGCCTGACTCCACTT
CCCGCGTTTACTGATTACTAGCGAAGCTGCGGGTGCATTTTTTCAAGATAAAGGCATCCCCGATTATATT
CTATACCGATGTGGATTGCGCATACTTTGTGAACAGAAAGTGATAGCGTTGATGATTCTTCATTGGTCAG
AAAATTATGAACGGTTTCTTCTATTTTGTCTCTATATACTACGTATAGGAAATGTTTACATTTTCGTATT
GTTTTCGATTCACTCTATGAATAGTTCTTACTACAATTTTTTTGTCTAAAGAGTAATACTAGAGATAAAC
ATAAAAAATGTAGAGGTCGAGTTTAGATGCAAGTTCAAGGAGCGAAAGGTGGATGGGTAGGTTATATAGG
GATATAGCACAGAGATATATAGCAAAGAGATACTTTTGAGCAATGTTTGTGGAAGCGGTATTCGCAATAT
TTTAGTAGCTCGTTACAGTCCGGTGCGTTTTTGGTTTTTTGAAAGTGCGTCTTCAGAGCGCTTTTGGTTT
TCAAAAGCGCTCTGAAGTTCCTATACTTTCTAGAGAATAGGAACTTCGGAATAGGAACTTCAAAGCGTTT
CCGAAAACGAGCGCTTCCGAAAATGCAACGCGAGCTGCGCACATACAGCTCACTGTTCACGTCGCACCTA
TATCTGCGTGTTGCCTGTATATATATATACATGAGAAGAACGGCATAGTGCGTGTTTATGCTTAAATGCG
TACTTATATGCGTCTATTTATGTAGGATGAAAGGTAGTCTAGTACCTCCTGTGATATTATCCCATTCCAT
GCGGGGTATCGTATGCTTCCTTCAGCACTACCCTTTAGCTGTTCTATATGCTGCCACTCCTCAATTGGAT
TAGTCTCATCCTTCAATGCTATCATTTCCTTTGATATTGGATCATATGCATAGTACCGAGAAACTAGTGC
GAAGTAGTGATCAGGTATTGCTGTTATCTGATGAGTATACGTTGTCCTGGCCACGGCAGAAGCACGCTTA
TCGCTCCAATTTCCCACAACATTAGTCAACTCCGTTAGGCCCTTCATTGAAAGAAATGAGGTCATCAAAT
GTCTTCCAATGTGAGATTTTGGGCCATTTTTTATAGCAAAGATTGAATAAGGCGCATTTTTCTTCAAAGC
TCAGGTGGCACTTTTCGGGGAAATGTGCGCGGAACCCCTATTTGTTTATTTTTCTAAATACATTCAAATA
TGTATCCGCTCATGAGACAATAACCCTGATAAATGCTTCAATAATATTGAAAAAGGAAGAGTATGAGTAT
TCAACATTTCCGTGTCGCCCTTATTCCCTTTTTTGCGGCATTTTGCCTTCCTGTTTTTGCTCACCCAGAA
ACGCTGGTGAAAGTAAAAGATGCTGAAGATCAGTTGGGTGCACGAGTGGGTTACATCGAACTGGATCTCA
ACAGCGGTAAGATCCTTGAGAGTTTTCGCCCCGAAGAACGTTTTCCAATGATGAGCACTTTTAAAGTTCT
GCTATGTGGCGCGGTATTATCCCGTGTTGACGCCGGGCAAGAGCAACTCGGTCGCCGCATACACTATTCT
CAGAATGACTTGGTTGAGTACTCACCAGTCACAGAAAAGCATCTTACGGATGGCATGACAGTAAGAGAAT
TATGCAGTGCTGCCATAACCATGAGTGATAACACTGCGGCCAACTTACTTCTGACAACGATCGGAGGACC
GAAGGAGCTAACCGCTTTTTTGCACAACATGGGGGATCATGTAACTCGCCTTGATCGTTGGGAACCGGAG
CTGAATGAAGCCATACCAAACGACGAGCGTGACACCACGATGCCTGCAGCAATGGCAACAACGTTGCGCA
AACTATTAACTGGCGAACTACTTACTCTAGCTTCCCGGCAACAATTAATAGACTGGATGGAGGCGGATAA
AGTTGCAGGACCACTTCTGCGCTCGGCCCTTCCGGCTGGCTGGTTTATTGCTGATAAATCTGGAGCCGGT
GAGCGTGGGTCTCGCGGTATCATTGCAGCACTGGGGCCAGATGGTAAGCCCTCCCGTATCGTAGTTATCT
ACACGACGGGGAGTCAGGCAACTATGGATGAACGAAATAGACAGATCGCTGAGATAGGTGCCTCACTGAT
TAAGCATTGGTAACTGTCAGACCAAGTTTACTCATATATACTTTAGATTGATTTAAAACTTCATTTTTAA
TTTAAAAGGATCTAGGTGAAGATCCTTTTTGATAATCTCATGACCAAAATCCCTTAACGTGAGTTTTCGT
TCCACTGAGCGTCAGACCCCGTAGAAAAGATCAAAGGATCTTCTTGAGATCCTTTTTTTCTGCGCGTAAT
CTGCTGCTTGCAAACAAAAAAACCACCGCTACCAGCGGTGGTTTGTTTGCCGGATCAAGAGCTACCAACT
CTTTTTCCGAAGGTAACTGGCTTCAGCAGAGCGCAGATACCAAATACTGTCCTTCTAGTGTAGCCGTAGT
TAGGCCACCACTTCAAGAACTCTGTAGCACCGCCTACATACCTCGCTCTGCTAATCCTGTTACCAGTGGC
TGCTGCCAGTGGCGATAAGTCGTGTCTTACCGGGTTGGACTCAAGACGATAGTTACCGGATAAGGCGCAG
CGGTCGGGCTGAACGGGGGGTTCGTGCACACAGCCCAGCTTGGAGCGAACGACCTACACCGAACTGAGAT
ACCTACAGCGTGAGCTATGAGAAAGCGCCACGCTTCCCGAAGGGAGAAAGGCGGACAGGTATCCGGTAAG
CGGCAGGGTCGGAACAGGAGAGCGCACGAGGGAGCTTCCAGGGGGAAACGCCTGGTATCTTTATAGTCCT
GTCGGGTTTCGCCACCTCTGACTTGAGCGTCGATTTTTGTGATGCTCGTCAGGGGGGCGGAGCCTATGGA
AAAACGCCAGCAACGCGGCCTTTTTACGGTTCCTGGCCTTTTGCTGGCCTTTTGCTCACATGTTCTTTCC
TGCGTTATCCCCTGATTCTGTGGATAACCGTATTACCGCCTTTGAGTGAGCTGATACCGCTCGCCGCAGC
CGAACGACCGAGCGCAGCGAGTCAGTGAGCGAGGAAGCGGAAGAGCGCCTGATGCGGTATTTTCTCCTTA
CGCATCTGTGCGGTATTTCACACCGCATATGGTGCACTCTCAGTACAATCTGCTCTGATGCCGCATAGTT
AAGCCAGTATACACTCCGCTATCGCTACGTGACTGGGTCATGGCTGCGCCCCGACACCCGCCAACACCCG
CTGACGCGCCCTGACGGGCTTGTCTGCTCCCGGCATCCGCTTACAGACAAGCTGTGACCGTCTCCGGGAG
CTGCATGTGTCAGAGGTTTTCACCGTCATCACCGAAACGCGCGAGGCAG
Features (pLannotate 1.2.2; 20 found; start..end, strand, type, name):
      1..397     +  promoter       ADH1 promoter: S. cerevisiae ADH1; promoter for alcohol dehydrogenase 1
    443..462     +  CDS            SV40 NLS (fragment): nuclear localization signal of SV40 (simian virus 40) large T antigen
    479..820     +  CDS            GAL4 activation domain: activation domain of the GAL4 transcriptional activator; Saccharomyces cerevisiae GAL4 (truncated)
    833..859     +  CDS            3xHA (fragment): three tandem HA epitope tags
    899..923     +  protein_bind   attB1: mutant version of attB; recombination site for the Gateway® BP reaction BP Clonase™
    929..4729    +  CDS            ECM16: DHR1_YEAST - Also known as DHR1. Experimental evidence at protein level: Swiss-Prot protein existence level 1. Probable ATP-binding RNA helicase. Required for 18S rRNA synthesis. May play a role in restructuring of the pre-rRNA. From Saccharomyces cerevisiae (strain ATCC 204508 / S288c) (Baker's yeast).
   4731..4755    -  protein_bind   attB2: mutant version of attB; recombination site for the Gateway® BP reaction BP Clonase™
   5006..5140    +  CDS            ADH1 (fragment): ADH1_YEAST - Also known as ADC1. Experimental evidence at protein level: Swiss-Prot protein existence level 1. This isozyme preferentially catalyzes the conversion of primary unbranched alcohols to their corresponding aldehydes. Also shows activity toward secondary alcohols. From Saccharomyces cerevisiae (strain ATCC 204508 / S288c) (Baker's yeast).
   5144..5331    +  terminator     ADH1 terminator: S. cerevisiae ADH1; transcription terminator for the S. cerevisiae alcohol dehydrogenase 1 (ADH1) gene
   5352..5385    +  protein_bind   loxP: Cre-mediated recombination occurs in the 8-bp core sequence (GCATACAT). Cre recombinase
   5410..5532    +  CDS            NFS1 (fragment): NFS1_YEAST - Also known as SPL1 From Saccharomyces cerevisiae (strain ATCC 204508 / S288c) (Baker's yeast).
   5897..6988    -  CDS            LEU2: LEU3_YEAST - Experimental evidence at protein level: Swiss-Prot protein existence level 1. Catalyzes the oxidation of 3-carboxy-2-hydroxy-4- methylpentanoate (3-isopropylmalate) to 3-carboxy-4-methyl-2- oxopentanoate. The product decarboxylates to 4-methyl-2 oxopentanoate. From Saccharomyces cerevisiae (strain ATCC 204508 / S288c) (Baker's yeast).
   6989..7394    -  promoter       LEU2 promoter: S. cerevisiae LEU2
   7358..7717    +  CDS            RAF1 (fragment): RAF_YEAST - Experimental evidence at transcript level: Swiss-Prot protein existence level 2. Antagonizes transcriptional repression of recombinase FLP by REP1-REP2. May play a role in plasmid partitioning. From Saccharomyces cerevisiae (strain ATCC 204508 / S288c) (Baker's yeast).
   7871..9213    -  rep_origin     2μ ori: yeast 2μ plasmid origin of replication
   9478..9582    +  promoter       AmpR promoter: bla
   9583..10443   +  CDS            AmpR: β-lactamase; bla; confers resistance to ampicillin, carbenicillin, and related antibiotics
  10614..11202   +  rep_origin     ori: high-copy-number ColE1/pMB1/pBR322/pUC origin of replication
  11388..11528   -  misc_feature   bom: basis of mobility region from pBR322
  11630..1       -  CDS            rop (fragment) (across the origin): Rop protein, which maintains plasmids at low copy number; rop
