[The description below was written by a language model from this plasmid's Addgene catalogue record and pLannotate feature annotations shown in this document.]
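Description:
pACT2-Dhr1 is a yeast two-hybrid "prey" plasmid built on the pACT2 backbone, an E. coli–yeast shuttle vector of about 11.7 kb. In bacteria it replicates from a high-copy ColE1/pUC-type origin and is selected with ampicillin through the β-lactamase (AmpR) gene; remnants of pBR322 such as the bom site and a rop fragment are also annotated. In Saccharomyces cerevisiae it is maintained episomally at high copy through the 2μ origin and selected by leucine prototrophy using the LEU2 marker under its own promoter. Small annotated fragments of NFS1 and RAF1 are flanking genomic or 2μ sequences carried along with these modules, not functional payloads. A single loxP site lies downstream of the expression cassette; the record does not state its role.

The expression cassette is driven by the yeast ADH1 promoter and ends at the ADH1 terminator. It encodes an N-terminal fusion module consisting of an SV40 large T antigen nuclear localization signal, the GAL4 transcriptional activation domain and an HA epitope. This is followed in frame by the full-length ECM16/DHR1 open reading frame, which was introduced by Gateway cloning and is flanked by attB1 and attB2 sites. Dhr1 is a probable ATP-binding RNA helicase required for 18S rRNA synthesis. Sequencing of the deposited plasmid found an S1073N substitution and 16 additional C-terminal amino acids relative to the reference protein.

When the fusion is co-expressed with a DNA-binding-domain "bait" fusion, interaction between Dhr1 and the bait brings the activation domain to reporter genes. The plasmid was used in this way to map protein–protein interactions among components of the small subunit (SSU) processome in budding yeast.
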