Addgene plasmid #100003: pACT2-Dhr1
Purpose: Express yeast Dhr1 with Y2H activation domain fusion
Depositing lab: Susan Baserga. Depositing organization: Yale University. Publication: The SSU processome interactome in Saccharomyces cerevisiae reveals potential new protein subcomplexes. Vincent NG, Charette JM, Baserga SJ. RNA. 2017 Oct 20. pii: rna.062927.117. doi: 10.1261/rna.062927.117. PubMed 29054886.
Backbone
  Vector backbone: pACT2
  Vector type: Yeast Expression
Growth in bacteria
  Bacterial resistance: Ampicillin, 100 μg/mL
  Growth temperature: 37°C
  Growth strain: DH5alpha
  Copy number: High Copy
Gene/Insert
  Gene/Insert name: Dhr1
  Species: S. cerevisiae (budding yeast)
  Entrez Gene: ECM16 (a.k.a. DHR1)
  Tag / fusion protein: Y2H activation domain (N terminal on backbone)
  Cloning method: Gateway Cloning
Terms and licenses: Academic/Nonprofit Terms; Industry Terms: Not Available to Industry
Depositor comments: Addgene NGS results found S1073N, and an extra 16 amino acids at the C-terminus of the Dhr1 translation compared to NP_013847.1.
How to cite: pACT2-Dhr1 was a gift from Susan Baserga (Addgene plasmid # 100003 ; http://n2t.net/addgene:100003 ; RRID:Addgene_100003)
