>Addgene plasmid #100003 | pACT2-Dhr1 | depositor partial sequence | sequence record 182754 | pACT2-AD
GCTTTGAAGAAAAATGCGCCTTATTCAATCTTTGCTATAAAAAATGGCCCAAAATCTCACATTGGAAGAC
ATTTGATGACCTCATTTCTTTCAATGAAGGGCCTAACGGAGTTGACTAATGTTGTGGGAAATTGGAGCGA
TAAGCGTGCTTCTGCCGTGGCCAGGACAACGTATACTCATCAGATAACAGCAATACCTGATCACTACTTC
GCACTAGTTTCTCGGTACTATGCATATGATCCAATATCAAAGGAAATGATAGCATTGAAGGATGAGACTA
ATCCAATTGAGGAGTGGCAGCATATAGAACAGCTAAAGGGTAGTGCTGAAGGAAGCATACGATACCCCGC
ATGGAATGGGATAATATCACAGGAGGTACTAGACTACCTTTCATCCTACATAAATAGACGCATATAAGTA
CGCATTTAAGCATAAACACGCACTATGCCGTTCTTCTCATGTATATATATATACAGGCAACACGCAGATA
TAGGTGCGACGTGAACAGTGAGCTGTATGTGCGCAGCTCGCGTTGCATTTTCGGAAGCGCTCGTTTTCGG
AAACGCTTTGAAGTTCCTATTCCGAAGTTCCTATTCTCTAGAAAGTATAGGAACTTCAGAGCGCTTTTGA
AAACCAAAAGCGCTCTGAAGACGCACTTTCAAAAAACCAAAAACGCACCGGACTGTAACGAGCTACTAAA
ATATTGCGAATACCGCTTCCACAAACATTGCTCAAAAGTATCTCTTTGCTATATATCTCTGTGCTATATC
CCTATATAACCTACCCATCCACCTTTCGCTCCTTGAACTTGCATCTAAACTCGACCTCTACATTTTTTAT
GTTTATCTCTAGTATTACTCTTTAGACAAAAAAATTGTAGTAAGAACTATTCATAGAGTGAATCGAAAAC
AATACGAAAATGTAAACATTTCCTATACGTAGTATATAGAGACAAAATAGAAGAAACCGTTCATAATTTT
CTGACCAATGAAGAATCATCAACGCTATCACTTTCTGTTCACAAAGTATGCGCAATCCACATCGGTATAG
AATATAATCGGGGATGCCTTTATCTTGAAAAAATGCACCCGCAGCTTCGCTAGTAATCAGTAAACGCGGG
AAGTGGAGTCAGGCTTTTTTTATGGAAGAGAAAATAGACACCAAAGTAGCCTTCTTCTAACCTTAACGGA
CCTACAGTGCAAAAAGTTATCAAGAGACTGCATTATAGAGCGCACAAAGGAGAAAAAAAGTAATCTAAGA
TGCTTTGTTAGAAAAATAGCGCTCTCGGGATGCATTTTTGTAGAACAAAAAAGAAGTATAGATTCTTTGT
TGGTAAAATAGCGCTCTCGCGTTGCATTTCTGTTCTGTAAAAATGCAGCTCAGATTCTTTGTTTGAAAAA
TTAGCGCTCTCGCGTTGCATTTTTGTTTTACAAAAATGAAGCACAGATTCTTCGTTGGTAAAATAGCGCT
TTCGCGTTGCATTTCTGTTCTGTAAAAATGCAGCTCAGATTCTTTGTTTGAAAAATTAGCGCTCTCGCGT
TGCATTTTTGTTCTACAAAATGAAGCACAGATGCTTCGTTAACAAAGATATGCTATTGAAGTGCAAGATG
GAAACGCAGAAAATGAACCGGGGATGCGACGTGCAAGATTACCTATGCAATAGATGCAATAGTTTCTCCA
GGAACCGAAATACATACATTGTCTTCCGTAAAGCGCTAGACTATATATTATTATACAGGTTCAAATATAC
TATCTGTTTCAGGGAAAACTCCCAGGTTCGGATGTTCAAAATTCAATGATGGGTAACAAGTACGATCGTA
AATCTGTAAAACAGTTTGTCGGATATTAGGCTGTATCTCCTCAAAGCGTATTCGAATATCATTGAGAAGC
TGCAGCGTCACATCGGATAATAATGATGGCAGCCATTGTAGAAGTGCCTTTTGCATTTCTAGTCTCTTTC
TCGGTCTAGCTAGTTTTACTACATCGCGAAGATAGAATCTTAGATCACACTGCCTTTGCTGAGCTGGATC
AATAGAGTAACAAAAGAGTGGTAAGGAACTGTGGGAATACTCAGGTATCGTAAGATGCAAGAGTTCGAAT
CTCTTAGCAACCATTATTTTTTTCCTCAACATAACGAGAACACACAGGGGCGCTATCGCACAGAATCAAA
TTCGATGACTGGAAATTTTTTGTTAATTTCAGAGGTCGCCTGACGCATATACCTTTTTCAACTGAAAAAT
TGGGAGAAAAAGGAAAGGTGAGAGGCCGGAACCGGCTTTTCATATAGAATAGAGAAGCGTTCATGACTAA
ATGCTTGCATCACAATACTTGAAGTTGACAATATTATTTAAGGACCTATTGTTTTTTCCAATAGGTGGTT
AGCAATCGTCTTACTTTCTAACTTTTCTTACCTTTTACATTTCAGCAATATATATATATATTTCAAGGAT
ATACCATTCTAATGTCTGCCCCTATGTCTGCCCCTAAGAAGATCGTCGTTTTGCCAGGTGACCACGTTGG
TCAAGAAATCACAGCCGAAGCCATTAAGGTTCTTAAAGCTATTTCTGATGTTCGTTCCAATGTCAAGTTC
GATTTCGAAAATCATTTAATTGGTGGTGCTGCTATCGATGCTACAGGTGTCCCACTTCCAGATGAGGCGC
TGGAAGCCTCCAAGAAGGTTGATGCCGTTTTGTTAGGTGCTGTGGGTGGTCCTAAATGGGGTACCGGTAG
TGTTAGACCTGAACAAGGTTTACTAAAAATCCGTAAAGAACTTCAATTGTACGCCAACTTAAGACCATGT
AACTTTGCATCCGACTCTCTTTTAGACTTATCTCCAATCAAGCCACAATTTGCTAAAGGTACTGACTTCG
TTGTTGTCAGAGAATTAGTGGGAGGTATTTACTTTGGTAAGAGAAAGGAAGACGATGGTGATGGTGTCGC
TTGGGATAGTGAACAATACACCGTTCCAGAAGTGCAAAGAATCACAAGAATGGCCGCTTTCATGGCCCTA
CAACATGAGCCACCATTGCCTATTTGGTCCTTGGATAAAGCTAATGTTTTGGCCTCTTCAAGATTATGGA
GAAAAACTGTGGAGGAAACCATCAAGAACGAATTTCCTACATTGAAGGTTCAACATCAATTGATTGATTC
TGCCGCCATGATCCTAGTTAAGAACCCAACCCACCTAAATGGTATTATAATCACCAGCAACATGTTTGGT
GATATCATCTCCGATGAAGCCTCCGTTATCCCAGGTTCCTTGGGTTTGTTGCCATCTGCGTCCTTGGCCT
CTTTGCCAGACAAGAACACCGCATTTGGTTTGTACGAACCATGCCACGGTTCTGCTCCAGATTTGCCAAA
GAATAAGGTTGACCCTATCGCCACTATCTTGTCTGCTGCAATGATGTTGAAATTGTCATTGAACTTGCCT
GAAGAAGGTAAGGCCATTGAAGATGCAGTTAAAAAGGTTTTGGATGCAGGTATCAGAACTGGTGATTTAG
GTGGTTCCAACAGTACCACCGAAGTCGGTGATGCTGTCGCCGAAGAAGTTAAGAAAATCCTTGCTTAAAA
AGATTCTCTTTTTTTATGATATTTGTACATAAACTTTATAAATGAAATTCATAATAGAAACGACACGAAA
TTACAAAATGGAATATGTTCATAGGGTAGACGAAACTATATACGCAATCTACATACATTTATCAAGAAGG
AGAAAAAGGAGGATAGTAAAGGAATACAGGTAAGCAAATTGATACTAATGGCTCAACGTGATAAGGAAAA
AGAATTGCACTTTAACATTAATATTGACAAGGAGGAGGGCACCACACAAAAAGTTAGGTGTAACAGAAAA
TCATGAAACTACGATTCCTAATTTGATATTGGAGGATTTTCTCTAAAAAAAAAAAAATACAACAAATAAA
AAACACTCAATGACCTGACCATTTGATGGAGTTTAAGTCAATACCTTCTTGAACCATTTCCCATAATGGT
GAAAGTTCCCTCAAGAATTTTACTCTGTCAGAAACGGCCTTAACGACGTAGTCGACCAATTCCGATCATA
TCAATAACCCTTAATATAACTTCGTATAATGTATGCTATCGAAGTTATTAGGTCTGAAGAGGAGTTTACG
TCCAGCCAAGCTAGCCTGGCTGCAGGTCGAGCGGCCGCGATCCGGAACCCTTAATATAACTTCGTATAAT
GTATGCTATACGAAGTTATTAGGTCCCTCGACCAATTCCGATCATATTCAATAACCCTTAATATAACTTC
GTATAATGTATGCTATACGAAGTTATTAGGTCTGAAGAGGAGTTTACGTCCGCTAGCTTGGCTGCAGGTC
GAGCGGCCGCGATCCGGAACCCTTAATATAACTTCGTATAATGTATGCTATACGAAGTTATTAGGTCCCT
CGCACATGCCGGTAGAGGTGTGGTCAATAAGAGCGACCTCATGCTATACCTGAGAAAGCAACCTGACCTA
CAGGAAAGAGTTACTCAAGAACAAGAATTTTCGTTTTAAAACCTAAGAGTCACTTTAAAATTTGTATACA
CTTATTTTTTTTATAACTTATTTAATAATAAAAATCATAAATCATAAGAAATTCGCTTATTTAGAAGTGT
CAACAACGTATCTACCAACGATTTGACCCTTTTCCATCTTTTCGTAAATTTCTGGCAAGGTAGACAAGCC
GACAACCTTGATTGGAGACTTGACCAAACCTCTGGCGAAGAAGTCCAAAGCTTCTGAATAAGCCCTCGTA
ATATATTTTCATGAAGAATTTAGGTCCAAAAAAAAGATGGGCATTAATTCTAGTCATTTAAAAAATTCTA
TAGATCAGAGGTTACATGGCCAAGATTGAAACTTAGAGGAGTATAGTTACATAAAAGAAGGCAAAACGAT
GTATAAATGAAAGAAATTGAGATGGTGCACGATGCACAGTTGAAGTGAACTTGCGGGGTTTTTCAGTATC
TACGATTCATAGATCTCTCGAGCTCGAATTCGGATCCCCGGGGCCTCCATGGCCATATGACCACCCAAGC
TAGCGTAATCTGGAACATCGTATGGGTAAGCCATACAGATCTCTTTTTTTGGGTTTGGTGGGGTATCTTC
ATCATCGAATAGATAGTTATATACATCATCCATTGTAGTGGTATTAAACATCCCTGTAGTGATTCCAAAC
GCGTTATACGCAGTTTGGTCCGTCCAACCAGGTGACAGTGGTTTTGAATTATTACCATCATCAATTTTAC
TAGCCGTGATTTCATTATTCATGAAGTTATCATGAACGTTAGAGGAGGCAATTGGTTGTGAAAGCGCTTG
AGAATTTGTTTGAGTTGTTATGAGGTTCGGACCGTTGCTACTGTTAGTGAAAGTGAAGGACAATGAGCTA
TCAGCAATATTCCCACTTTGATTAAAATTGGCGGCGGTACCCAATTCGACCTTTCTCTTCTTTTTTGGAG
GCTCGGGAATTAATTCCGCTTTATCCATCTTTGCAAAGCTTGGAGTTGATTGTATGCTTGGTATAGCTTG
AAATATTGTGCAGAAAAAGAAACAAGGAAGAAAGGGAACGAGAACAATGACGAGGAAACAAAAGATTAAT
AATTGCAGGTCTATTTATACTTGATAGCAAAGCGGCAAACTTTTTTTATTTCAAATTCAAGTAACTGGAA
GGAAGGCCGTATACCGTTGCTCATTAGAGAGTAGTGTGCGTGAATGAAGGAAGGAAAAAGTTTCGTGTGT
TCGAAGATACCCCTCATCAGCTCTGGAACAACGACATCTGTTGGTGCTGTCTTTGTCGTTAATTTTTTCC
TTTAGTGTCTTCCATCATTTTTTTTGTCATTGCGGATATGGTGAGACAACAACGGGGGAGAGAGAAAAGA
AAAAAAAAGAAAAGAAGTTGCTGCCTCGCGCGTTTCGGTGATGACGGTGAAAACCTCTGACACATGCAGC
TCCCGGAGACGGTCACAGCTTGTCTGTAAGCGGATGCCGGGAGCAGACAAGCCCGTCAGGGCGCGTCAGC
GGGTGTTGGCGGGTGTCGGGGCGCAGCCATGACCCAGTCACGTAGCGATAGCGGAGTGTATACTGGCTTA
ACTATGCGGCATCAGAGCAGATTGTACTGAGAGTGCACCATATGCGGTGTGAAATACCGCACAGATGCGT
AAGGAGAAAATACCGCATCAGGCGCTCTTCCGCTTCCTCGCTCACTGACTCGCTGCGCTCGGTCGTTCGG
CTGCGGCGAGCGGTATCAGCTCACTCAAAGGCGGTAATACGGTTATCCACAGAATCAGGGGATAACGCAG
GAAAGAACATGTGAGCAAAAGGCCAGCAAAAGGCCAGGAACCGTAAAAAGGCCGCGTTGCTGGCGTTTTT
CCATAGGCTCCGCCCCCCTGACGAGCATCACAAAAATCGACGCTCAAGTCAGAGGTGGCGAAACCCGACA
GGACTATAAAGATACCAGGCGTTTCCCCCTGGAAGCTCCCTCGTGCGCTCTCCTGTTCCGACCCTGCCGC
TTACCGGATACCTGTCCGCCTTTCTCCCTTCGGGAAGCGTGGCGCTTTCTCATAGCTCACGCTGTAGGTA
TCTCAGTTCGGTGTAGGTCGTTCGCTCCAAGCTGGGCTGTGTGCACGAACCCCCCGTTCAGCCCGACCGC
TGCGCCTTATCCGGTAACTATCGTCTTGAGTCCAACCCGGTAAGACACGACTTATCGCCACTGGCAGCAG
CCACTGGTAACAGGATTAGCAGAGCGAGGTATGTAGGCGGTGCTACAGAGTTCTTGAAGTGGTGGCCTAA
CTACGGCTACACTAGAAGGACAGTATTTGGTATCTGCGCTCTGCTGAAGCCAGTTACCTTCGGAAAAAGA
GTTGGTAGCTCTTGATCCGGCAAACAAACCACCGCTGGTAGCGGTGGTTTTTTTGTTTGCAAGCAGCAGA
TTACGCGCAGAAAAAAAGGATCTCAAGAAGATCCTTTGATCTTTTCTACGGGGTCTGACGCTCAGTGGAA
CGAAAACTCACGTTAAGGGATTTTGGTCATGAGATTATCAAAAAGGATCTTCACCTAGATCCTTTTAAAT
TAAAAATGAAGTTTTAAATCAATCTAAAGTATATATGAGTAAACTTGGTCTGACAGTTACCAATGCTTAA
TCAGTGAGGCACCTATCTCAGCGATCTGTCTATTTCGTTCATCCATAGTTGCCTGACTCCCCGTCGTGTA
GATAACTACGATACGGGAGGGCTTACCATCTGGCCCCAGTGCTGCAATGATACCGCGAGACCCACGCTCA
CCGGCTCCAGATTTATCAGCAATAAACCAGCCAGCCGGAAGGGCCGAGCGCAGAAGTGGTCCTGCAACTT
TATCCGCCTCCATCCAGTCTATTAATTGTTGCCGGGAAGCTAGAGTAAGTAGTTCGCCAGTTAATAGTTT
GCGCAACGTTGTTGCCATTGCTGCAGGCATCGTGGTGTCACGCTCGTCGTTTGGTATGGCTTCATTCAGC
TCCGGTTCCCAACGATCAAGGCGAGTTACATGATCCCCCATGTTGTGCAAAAAAGCGGTTAGCTCCTTCG
GTCCTCCGATCGTTGTCAGAAGTAAGTTGGCCGCAGTGTTATCACTCATGGTTATGGCAGCACTGCATAA
TTCTCTTACTGTCATGCCATCCGTAAGATGCTTTTCTGTGACTGGTGAGTACTCAACCAAGTCATTCTGA
GAATAGTGTATGCGGCGACCGAGTTGCTCTTGCCCGGCGTCAACACGGGATAATACCGCGCCACATAGCA
GAACTTTAAAAGTGCTCATCATTGGAAAACGTTCTTCGGGGCGAAAACTCTCAAGGATCTTACCGCTGTT
GAGATCCAGTTCGATGTAACCCACTCGTGCACCCAACTGATCTTCAGCATCTTTTACTTTCACCAGCGTT
TCTGGGTGAGCAAAAACAGGAAGGCAAAATGCCGCAAAAAAGGGAATAAGGGCGACACGGAAATGTTGAA
TACTCATACTCTTCCTTTTTCAATATTATTGAAGCATTTATCAGGGTTATTGTCTCATGAGCGGATACAT
ATTTGAATGTATTTAGAAAAATAAACAAATAGGGGTTCCGCGCACATTTCCCCGAAAAGTGCCACCT
